>Addgene plasmid #167308 | NanoLuc-Jun pCMV | depositor full sequence | sequence record 324986 | NanoLuc-Jun pCMV sequence 5496 bps
GGGTGGCATCCCTGTGACCCCTCCCCAGTGCCTCTCCTGGCCTTGGAAGTTGCCACTCCAGTGCCCACCA
GCCTTGTCCTAATAAAATTAAGTTGCATCATTTTGTCTGACTAGGTGTCCTCTATAATATTATGGGGTGG
AGGGGGGTGGTATGGAGCAAGGGGCCCAAGTTGGGAAGACAACCTGTAGGGCCTGCGGGGTCTATTCGGG
AACCAAGCTGGAGTGCAGTGGCACAATCTTGGCTCACTGCAATCTCCGCCTCCTGGGTTCAAGCGATTCT
CCTGCCTCAGCCTCCCGAGTTGTTGGGATTCCAGGCATGCATGACCAGGCTCAGCTAATTTTTGTTTTTT
TGGTAGAGACGGGGTTTCACCATATTGGCCAGGCTGGTCTCCAACTCCTAATCTCAGGTGATCTACCCAC
CTTGGCCTCCCAAATTGCTGGGATTACAGGCGTGAACCACTGCTCCCTTCCCTGTCCTTCTGATTTTAAA
ATAACTATACCAGCAGGAGGACGTCCAGACACAGCATAGGCTACCTGCCATGGCCCAACCGGTGGGACAT
TTGAGTTGCTTGCTTGGCACTGTCCTCTCATGCGTTGGGTCCACTCAGTAGATGCCTGTTGAATTGGGTA
CGCGGCCAGCTTCTGTGGAATGTGTGTCAGTTAGGGTGTGGAAAGTCCCCAGGCTCCCCAGCAGGCAGAA
GTATGCAAAGCATGCATCTCAATTAGTCAGCAACCAGGTGTGGAAAAGTCCCCAGGCTCCCCAGCAGGCA
GAAGTATGCAAAGCATGCATCTCAATTAGTCAGCAACCATAGTCCCGCCCCTAACTCCGCCCATCCCGCC
CCTAACTCCGCCCAGTTCCGCCCATTCTCCGCCCCATGGCTGACTAATTTTTTTTATTTATGCAGAGGCC
GAGGCCGCCTCGGCCTCTGAGCTATTCCAGAAGTAGTGAGGAGGCTTTTTTGGAGGCCTAGGCTTTTGCA
AAAAGCTCCTCGAGGAACTGAAAAACCAGAAAGTTAACTGGTAAGTTTAGTCTTTTTGTCTTTTATTTCA
GGTCCCGGATCCGGTGGTGGTGCAAATCAAAGAACTGCTCCTCAGTGGATGTTGCCTTTACTTCTAGGCC
TGTACGGAAGTGTTACTTCTGCTCTAAAAGCTGCTGCAGGTCGACTCTAGGGCCGCGTACCGAGCTCGAA
TTCCCTATAGTGAGTCGTATTAAATTCGTAATCATGGTCATAGCTGTTTCCTGTGTGAAATTGTTATCCG
CTCACAATTCCACACAACATACGAGCCGGAAGCATAAAGTGTAAAGCCTGGGGTGCCTAATGAGTGAGCT
AACTCACATTAATTGCGTTGCGCTCACTGCCCGCTTTCCAGTCGGGAAACCTGTCGTGCCAGCTGCATTA
ATGAATCGGCCAACGCGCGGGGAGAGGCGGTTTGCGTATTGGGCGCTCTTCCGCTTCCTCGCTCACTGAC
TCGCTGCGCTCGGTCGTTCGGCTGCGGCGAGCGGTATCAGCTCACTCAAAGGCGGTAATACGGTTATCCA
CAGAATCAGGGGATAACGCAGGAAAGAACATGTGAGCAAAAGGCCAGCAAAAGGCCAGGAACCGTAAAAG
GCCGCGTTGCTGGCGTTTTTCCATAGGCTCCGCCCCCCTGACGAGCATCACAAAAATCGACGCTCAAGTC
AGAGGTGGCGAAACCCGACAGGACTATAAAGATACCAGGCGTTTCCCCCTGGAAGCTCCCTCGTGCGCTC
TCCTGTTCCGACCCTGCCGCTTACCGGATACCTGTCCGCCTTTCTCCCTTCGGGAAGCGTGGCGCTTTCT
CAATGCTCACGCTGTAGGTATCTCAGTTCGGTGTAGGTCGTTCGCTCCAAGCTGGGCTGTGTGCACGAAC
CCCCCGTTCAGCCCGACCGCTGCGCCTTATCCGGTAACTATCGTCTTGAGTCCAACCCGGTAAGACACGA
CTTATCGCCACTGGCAGCAGCCACTGGTAACAGGATTAGCAGAGCGAGGTATGTAGGCGGTGCTACAGAG
TTCTTGAAGTGGTGGCCTAACTACGGCTACACTAGAAGGACAGTATTTGGTATCTGCGCTCTGCTGAAGC
CAGTTACCTTCGGAAAAAGAGTTGGTAGCTCTTGATCCGGCAAACAAACCACCGCTGGTAGCGGTGGTTT
TTTTGTTTGCAAGCAGCAGATTACGCGCAGAAAAAAAGGATCTCAAGAAGATCCTTTGATCTTTTCTACG
GGGTCTGACGCTCAGTGGAACGAAAACTCACGTTAAGGGATTTTGGTCATGAGATTATCAAAAAGGATCT
TCACCTAGATCCTTTTAAATTAAAAATGAAGTTTTAAATCAATCTAAAGTATATATGAGTAAACTTGGTC
TGACAGTTACCAATGCTTAATCAGTGAGGCACCTATCTCAGCGATCTGTCTATTTCGTTCATCCATAGTT
GCCTGACTCCCCGTCGTGTAGATAACTACGATACGGGAGGGCTTACCATCTGGCCCCAGTGCTGCAATGA
TACCGCGAGACCCACGCTCACCGGCTCCAGATTTATCAGCAATAAACCAGCCAGCCGGAAGGGCCGAGCG
CAGAAGTGGTCCTGCAACTTTATCCGCCTCCATCCAGTCTATTAATTGTTGCCGGGAAGCTAGAGTAAGT
AGTTCGCCAGTTAATAGTTTGCGCAACGTTGTTGCCATTGCTACAGGCATCGTGGTGTCACGCTCGTCGT
TTGGTATGGCTTCATTCAGCTCCGGTTCCCAACGATCAAGGCGAGTTACATGATCCCCCATGTTGTGCAA
AAAAGCGGTTAGCTCCTTCGGTCCTCCGATCGTTGTCAGAAGTAAGTTGGCCGCAGTGTTATCACTCATG
GTTATGGCAGCACTGCATAATTCTCTTACTGTCATGCCATCCGTAAGATGCTTTTCTGTGACTGGTGAGT
ACTCAACCAAGTCATTCTGAGAATAGTGTATGCGGCGACCGAGTTGCTCTTGCCCGGCGTCAATACGGGA
TAATACCGCGCCACATAGCAGAACTTTAAAAGTGCTCATCATTGGAAAACGTTCTTCGGGGCGAAAACTC
TCAAGGATCTTACCGCTGTTGAGATCCAGTTCGATGTAACCCACTCGTGCACCCAACTGATCTTCAGCAT
CTTTTACTTTCACCAGCGTTTCTGGGTGAGCAAAAACAGGAAGGCAAAATGCCGCAAAAAAGGGAATAAG
GGCGACACGGAAATGTTGAATACTCATACTCTTCCTTTTTCAATATTATTGAAGCATTTATCAGGGTTAT
TGTCTCATGAGCGGATACATATTTGAATGTATTTAGAAAAATAAACAAATAGGGGTTCCGCGCACATTTC
CCCGAAAAGTGCCACCTG
[124 nt withheld, positions 3379-3502]
C
[32 nt withheld, positions 3504-3535]
CA
[57 nt withheld, positions 3538-3594]
A
[49 nt withheld, positions 3596-3644]
CCTTTGACGTTGGAGTCCACGTTCTTT
[37 nt withheld, positions 3672-3708]
ACCCTATCTCGGTCTATTCTTTTGATTTATAAGGGATTTTGCCGATTTCGGCCTATTGGTTAAAAAATGA
GCTGATTTAACAAAAATTTAACGCGAATTTTAACAAAATATTAACAAAATATTAACGTTTACAATTTCCC
CATTCGCCATTCAGGCTGCGCAACTGTTGGGAAGGGCGATCGGTGCGGGCCTCTTCGCTATTACGCCAGC
TGGCGAAAGGGGGATGTGCTGCAAGGCGATTAAGTTGGGTAACGCCAGGGTTTTCCCAGTCACGACGTTG
TAAAACGACGGCCAGTGCCAAGCTGATCTATACATTGAATCAATATTGGCAATTAGCCATATTAGTCATT
GGTTATATAGCATAAATCAATATTGGCTATTGGCCATTGCATACGTTGTATCTATATCATAATATGTACA
TTTATATTGGCTCATGTCCAATATGACCGCCATGTTGACATTGATTATTGACTAGTTATTAATAGTAATC
AATTACGGGGTCATTAGTTCATAGCCCATATATGGAGTTCCGCGTTACATAACTTACGGTAAATGGCCCG
CCTGGCTGACCGCCCAACGACCCCCGCCCATTGACGTCAATAATGACGTATGTTCCCATAGTAACGCCAA
TAGGGACTTTCCATTGACGTCAATGGGTGGAGTATTTACGGTAAACTGCCCACTTGGCAGTACATCAAGT
GTATCATATGCCAAGTCCGCCCCCTATTGACGTCAATGACGGTAAATGGCCCGCCTGGCATTATGCCCAG
TACATGACCTTACGGGACTTTCCTACTTGGCAGTACATCTACGTATTAGTCATCGCTATTACCATGGTGA
TGCGGTTTTGGCAGTACACCAATGGGCGTGGATAGCGGTTTGACTCACGGGGATTTCCAAGTCTCCACCC
CATTGACGTCAATGGGAGTTTGTTTTGGCACCAAAATCAACGGGACTTTCCAAAATGTCGTAATAACCCC
GCCCCGTTGACGCAAATGGGCGGTAGGCGTGTACGGTGGGAGGTCTATATAAGCAGAGCTCGTTTAGTGA
ACCGTCAGAATTGTTTTTATTTTTAATTTTCTTTCAAATACTTCCATCGAATTCAGATCTGGTACCATGG
TCTTCACACTCGAAGATTTCGTTGGGGACTGGCGACAGACAGCCGGCTACAACCTGGACCAAGTCCTTGA
ACAGGGAGGTGTGTCCAGTTTGTTTCAGAATCTCGGGGTGTCCGTAACTCCGATCCAAAGGATTGTCCTG
AGCGGTGAAAATGGGCTGAAGATCGACATCCATGTCATCATCCCGTATGAAGGTCTGAGCGGCGACCAAA
TGGGCCAGATCGAAAAAATTTTTAAGGTGGTGTACCCTGTGGATGATCATCACTTTAAGGTGATCCTGCA
CTATGGCACACTGGTAATCGACGGGGTTACGCCGAACATGATCGACTATTTCGGACGGCCGTATGAAGGC
ATCGCCGTGTTCGACGGCAAAAAGATCACTGTAACAGGGACCCTGTGGAACGGCAACAAAATTATCGACG
AGCGCCTGATCAACCCCGACGGCTCCCTGCTGTTCCGAGTAACCATCAACGGAGTGACCGGCTGGCGGCT
GTGCGAACGCATTCTGGCGGGTGGTGGTGGTGGCAAGCTTAGAATCGCCCGGCTGGAGGAAAAAGTGAAA
ACCTTGAAAGCTCAGAACTCGGAGCTGGCGTCCACGGCCAACATGCTCAGGGAACAGGTGGCACAGCTTA
AACAGAAAGTCATGAACCACTAGATCTAGAGGATCCCC
Features (pLannotate 1.2.2; 20 found; start..end, strand, type, name):
      1..625     +  polyA_signal   hGH poly(A) signal: human growth hormone polyadenylation signal
    665..736     +  promoter       SV40 promoter (fragment): SV40 enhancer and early promoter
    764..974     +  promoter       SV40 promoter: SV40 early promoter
   1021..1117    +  intron         SV40 intron: modified SV40 intron with splice donor and acceptor sites
   1154..1170    -  misc_feature   MCS (fragment): pUC18/19 multiple cloning site
   1177..1193    -  misc_feature   MCS (fragment): pUC18/19 multiple cloning site
   1194..1212    -  promoter       T7 promoter: promoter for bacteriophage T7 RNA polymerase
   1251..1267    -  protein_bind   lac operator: The lac repressor binds to the lac operator to inhibit transcription in E. coli. This inhibition can be relieved by adding lactose or isopropyl-β-D-thiogalactopyranoside (IPTG). lac repressor encoded by lacI
   1275..1305    -  promoter       lac promoter: promoter for the E. coli lac operon
   1320..1341    -  protein_bind   CAP binding site: CAP binding activates transcription in the presence of cAMP. E. coli catabolite activator protein
   1354..1446    -  CDS            lacI (fragment): lac repressor; lacI; The lac repressor binds to the lac operator to inhibit transcription in E. coli. This inhibition can be relieved by adding lactose or isopropyl-β-D-thiogalactopyranoside (IPTG).
   1628..2216    -  rep_origin     ori: high-copy-number ColE1/pMB1/pBR322/pUC origin of replication
   2387..3247    -  CDS            AmpR: β-lactamase; bla; confers resistance to ampicillin, carbenicillin, and related antibiotics
   3248..3352    -  promoter       AmpR promoter: bla
   3379..3823    +  rep_origin     f1 ori (sequence partly withheld): f1 bacteriophage origin of replication; arrow indicates direction of (+) strand synthesis
   3851..4005    -  CDS            lacZα (fragment): LacZα fragment of β-galactosidase; lacZ fragment
   4165..4544    +  enhancer       CMV enhancer: human cytomegalovirus immediate early enhancer
   4546..4745    +  promoter       CMV promoter: human cytomegalovirus (CMV) immediate early promoter
   4825..5337    +  CDS            Nluc: NanoLuc® luciferase human codon-optimized
   5359..5478    +  CDS            JUN (fragment): JUN_AVIS1 - Experimental evidence at protein level: Swiss-Prot protein existence level 1. This oncogene is the viral derivative of the AP-1 transcription factor. From Avian sarcoma virus (strain 17).
