[The description below was written by a language model from this plasmid's Addgene catalogue record and pLannotate feature annotations shown in this document.]
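Description:
NanoLuc-Jun pCMV is a 5,496 bp mammalian expression plasmid built on a pCMV backbone and designed to produce a NanoLuc luciferase fusion protein in transfected mammalian cells. It is propagated in E. coli as a high-copy plasmid through a ColE1/pUC-type origin and selected with ampicillin via the β-lactamase gene under its own promoter. An f1 bacteriophage origin is also present, along with cloning-vector remnants: lacZα and lacI fragments, the lac promoter/operator with its CAP site, a T7 promoter and pieces of a pUC multiple cloning site. No mammalian selection marker is annotated, so the plasmid appears suited to transient expression.

The expression cassette consists of the human cytomegalovirus immediate-early enhancer and promoter driving a human codon-optimised NanoLuc open reading frame, inserted between KpnI and HindIII sites that both remain intact. A short Jun segment of about 120 bp follows NanoLuc a small gap downstream, consistent with the catalogue's description of Jun as a C-terminal fusion partner. The annotation tool matched this fragment to the avian sarcoma virus form of Jun, but the record does not state the source species or which part of the protein is included. A fragment of this size could correspond to a dimerisation region such as the leucine zipper, though that is an inference rather than a recorded fact. Read across the circular junction, the cassette runs into the human growth hormone polyadenylation signal, which terminates the transcript. Beyond it lie SV40 enhancer/early promoter sequences and a modified SV40 intron, with no annotated coding sequence downstream of them. The stated purpose is simply luciferase expression in mammalian cells; any specific application of the Jun tag is not described.
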