Addgene plasmid #167308: NanoLuc-Jun pCMV
Purpose: expression of luciferase in mammalian cells
Depositing lab: Yakov Lomakin. Depositing organization: Shemyakin-Ovchinnikov Institute of Bioorganic Chemistry.
Backbone
  Vector backbone: pCMV
  Vector type: Mammalian Expression
Growth in bacteria
  Bacterial resistance: Ampicillin, 100 μg/mL
  Growth temperature: 37°C
  Growth strain: DH5alpha
  Copy number: High Copy
Gene/Insert
  Gene/Insert name: NanoLuc (alt name: luciferase)
  Promoter: CMV
  Tag / fusion protein: Jun (C terminal on insert)
  Cloning method: Restriction Enzyme; 5′ cloning site KpnI (not destroyed); 3′ cloning site HindIII (not destroyed)
  Sequencing primers: 5′ AGGCGTGTACGGTGGGAG
Terms and licenses: Academic/Nonprofit Terms; Industry Terms: Not Available to Industry
How to cite: NanoLuc-Jun pCMV was a gift from Yakov Lomakin (Addgene plasmid # 167308)
